>Addgene plasmid #21125 | pcDNA4/TO/myc-His-A-YAP2-deltaC | addgene partial sequence | sequence record 26942 | 21125 with BGH-rev
GGTGATGGTGATGATGACCGGTATGCATATTCAGATCCTCTTCTGAGATGAGTTTTTGTTCGAAGGGCCC
TCTAGACTCGAGCGGCCGCAAGCTAGCTTTCTTTATCTAGCTTGGTGGCAGCCAAAACAGACTCCATGTC
ATTAAGGATGTCAGAACTCAATGCTTCCTGCAGACTTGGCATCAGCTCCTCTCCTTCTATGTTCATTCCA
TCTCCTTCCAGTGTTCCAAGGTCCACATTTGTCCCAGGAATGGCTTCAAGGTAGTCTGGGAAACGGTTCT
GCTGTGAGGGCAGGGTGCTTTGGTTGATAGTATCACCTGTATCCATCTCATCCACACTGTTCAGGAAGTC
ATCTGGGGTTCGAGGGACACTGTAGCTGCTCATGCTTAGTCCACTGTCTGTACTCTCATCTCGAGAGTGA
TAGGTGCCACTGTTAAGGAAAGGATCTGAGCTATTGGTCGTCATTGTTCTCAATTCCTGAGACATCCCGG
GAGAAGACACTGGATTTTGAGTCCCACCATCCTGCTCCAGTGTTGGTAACTGGCTACGCAGGGCTAACTC
CTGCCGAAGCAGTTCTTGCTGTTTCAGCCGCAGCCTCTCCTTCTCCATNTGT
