>Addgene plasmid #21125 | pcDNA4/TO/myc-His-A-YAP2-deltaC | addgene partial sequence | sequence record 26943 | 21125 with CMV-F
CCTATCAGTGATAGAGATCTCCCTATCAGTGATAGAGATCGTCGACGAGCTCGTTTAGTGAACCGTCAGA
TCGCCTGGAGACGCCATCCACGCTGTTTTGACCTCCATAGAAGACACCGGGACCGATCCAGCCTCCGGAC
TCTAGCGTTTAAACTTAAGCTTGGTACCTATGGATCCCGGGCAGCAGCCGCCGCCTCAACCGGCCCCCCA
GGGCCAAGGGCAGCCGCCTTCGCAGCCCCCGCAGGGGCAGGGCCCGCCGTCCGGACCCGGGCAACCGGCA
CCCGCGGCGACCCAGGCGGCGCCGCAGGCACCCCCCGCCGGGCATCAGATCGTGCACGTCCGCGGGGACT
CGGAGACCGACCTGGAGGCGCTCTTCAACGCCGTCATGAACCCCAAGACGGCCAACGTGCCCCAGACCGT
GCCCATGAGGCTCCGGAAGCTGCCCGACTCCTTCTTCAAGCCGCCGGAGCCCAAATCCCACTCCCGACAG
GCCAGTACTGATGCAGGCACTGCAGGAGCCCTGACTCCACAGCATGTTCGAGCTCATTCCTCTCCAGCTT
CTCTGCAGTTGGGAGCTGTTTCTCCTGGGACACTGACCCCCACTGGAGTAGTCTCTGGCCCAGCAGCTAC
ACCCACAGCTCAGCATCTTCGACAGTCTTCTTTTGAGATACCTGATGATGTACCTC
