[The description below was written by a language model from this plasmid's Addgene catalogue record.]
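Description:
pcDNA4/TO/myc-His-A-YAP2-deltaC is a mammalian expression plasmid built on the commercial pcDNA4/TO/myc-His A backbone (about 5.1 kb without insert). It is maintained in E. coli as a high-copy plasmid under ampicillin selection, and it carries a Zeocin marker for selecting transfected mammalian cells. The pcDNA4/TO series is generally designed for tetracycline-regulated expression. Its CMV promoter contains tetracycline operator sites, so transcription is repressed in cells that supply the Tet repressor and induced by tetracycline, while expression is constitutive in cells lacking the repressor. No feature table accompanies this record, so these elements are inferred from the backbone name. The listed CMV forward and BGH reverse sequencing primers are consistent with a CMV promoter upstream of the insert and a BGH polyadenylation region downstream.

The insert is a roughly 1.5 kb human cDNA encoding the YAP2 isoform of Yes-kinase associated protein (YAP1, also called YAP65), cloned between the KpnI and XbaI sites. It carries a deletion of the five carboxy-terminal residues, FLTWL, which make up the protein's PDZ-binding motif. Although the backbone encodes C-terminal myc and His tags, the depositor states that they are not fused to the insert, so the protein is expressed untagged.

According to the associated publication, an intact PDZ-binding motif is required for nuclear localization and pro-apoptotic signalling of YAP2. This construct therefore serves as the motif-deleted mutant for comparison with full-length YAP2 in mammalian cell studies of localization and apoptosis.
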