Addgene plasmid #21125: pcDNA4/TO/myc-His-A-YAP2-deltaC
Depositing lab: Marius Sudol. Depositing organization: Geisinger Health Center. Publication: Nuclear localization and pro-apoptotic signaling of YAP2 require intact PDZ-binding motif. Tsutomu Oka & Marius Sudol. 10.1111/j.1365-2443.2009.01292.x PubMed 19371381.
Backbone
  Vector backbone: pcDNA4/TO/myc-His A
  Backbone manufacturer: Invitrogen
  Backbone size w/o insert (bp): 5100
  Vector type: Mammalian Expression
  Selectable markers: Zeocin
Growth in bacteria
  Bacterial resistance: Ampicillin, 100 μg/mL
  Growth temperature: 37°C
  Growth strain: DH5alpha
  Copy number: High Copy
Gene/Insert
  Gene/Insert name: Yes-kinase associated protein (alt names: YAP2, YAP65; YAP2 isoform)
  Species: H. sapiens (human)
  Insert size (bp): 1467
  Mutation: 5 Carboxy-terminal amino acids -FLTWL are deleted
  GenBank ID: NM_006106
  Entrez Gene: YAP1 (a.k.a. COB1, YAP, YAP-1, YAP2, YAP65, YKI)
  Cloning method: Restriction Enzyme; 5′ cloning site KpnI (unknown if destroyed); 3′ cloning site XbaI (unknown if destroyed)
  Sequencing primers: 5′ CMV; 3′ BGHR
Terms and licenses: Academic/Nonprofit Terms; Industry Terms: Not Available to Industry
Depositor comments: Please note that though this vector has myc and His tags, they are NOT fused to the insert.
How to cite: pcDNA4/TO/myc-His-A-YAP2-deltaC was a gift from Marius Sudol (Addgene plasmid # 21125 ; http://n2t.net/addgene:21125 ; RRID:Addgene_21125)
